Addgene plasmid #54339: LI+Bpi
Purpose: (Empty Backbone)
Depositing lab: Martin Parniske. Depositing organization: Ludwig-Maximilians-Universitaet Muenchen (LMU). Publication: A modular plasmid assembly kit for multigene expression, gene silencing and silencing rescue in plants. Binder A, Lambert J, Morbitzer R, Popp C, Ott T, Lahaye T, Parniske M. PLoS One. 2014 Feb 13;9(2):e88218. doi: 10.1371/journal.pone.0088218. eCollection 2014. PubMed 24551083.
Backbone
  Vector backbone: pUC57 (Gent)
  Backbone manufacturer: Parniske lab
  Vector type: cloning vector
Growth in bacteria
  Bacterial resistance: Chloramphenicol and Gentamicin, 25 & 10 μg/mL
  Growth temperature: 37°C
  Growth strain: DB3.1
  Copy number: High Copy
Gene/Insert
  Gene/Insert name: None
Terms and licenses: Academic/Nonprofit Terms; Industry Terms: Not Available to Industry
Depositor comments: For subcloning and mutagensis
How to cite: LI+Bpi was a gift from Martin Parniske (Addgene plasmid # 54339 ; http://n2t.net/addgene:54339 ; RRID:Addgene_54339)
