[The description below was written by a language model from this plasmid's Addgene catalogue record and pLannotate feature annotations shown in this document.]
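Description:
LI+Bpi is an empty cloning backbone of about 4.2 kb, built on a gentamicin-resistant derivative of pUC57 and deposited as part of a modular plasmid assembly kit for multigene expression, gene silencing and silencing rescue in plants. It replicates in E. coli from a high-copy ColE1/pUC-type origin. The backbone marker is aacC1, an aminoglycoside acetyltransferase conferring gentamicin resistance, apparently driven by a class 1 integron Pc promoter located upstream. Short remnants of rop, bom and lacI are also annotated; these are partial fragments carried over from parental vectors rather than functional genes.

No insert is recorded. The cloning position, which lies within the lac promoter/operator and lacZα region of the pUC-type backbone, is instead occupied by a counter-selectable stuffer cassette. This cassette contains a chloramphenicol acetyltransferase gene (CmR) with its own promoter, a ccdA fragment and the complete ccdB toxin gene, all flanked by sequences annotated as attR1 and attR2, the arrangement familiar from Gateway destination cassettes. Because CcdB poisons DNA gyrase, the plasmid must be maintained in a ccdB-tolerant strain such as DB3.1 under combined chloramphenicol and gentamicin selection. When the cassette is replaced by a fragment of interest, the resulting clones can be recovered in ordinary strains, where unmodified vector is lethal.

The depositor describes the plasmid as intended for subcloning and mutagenesis. The name suggests a level I vector bearing BpiI type IIS sites, but the feature table does not annotate restriction sites, so the exact cloning mechanism is not stated in the record.
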