Features (pLannotate 1.2.2; 17 found; start..end, strand, type, name):
    493..528     +  CDS            rop (fragment): Rop protein, which maintains plasmids at low copy number; rop
    630..729     +  misc_feature   bom (fragment): basis of mobility region from pBR322
    735..892     -  CDS            lacZα (fragment): LacZα fragment of β-galactosidase; lacZ fragment
    967..1091    +  protein_bind   attR1: mutant version of attR; recombination site for the Gateway® LR reaction LR Clonase™
   1116..1146    +  promoter       lac UV5 promoter: E. coli lac promoter with an "up" mutation
   1170..1199    +  promoter       cat promoter (fragment): promoter of the E. coli cat gene encoding chloramphenicol acetyltransferase
   1200..1859    +  CDS            CmR: chloramphenicol acetyltransferase; cat; confers resistance to chloramphenicol
   2038..2196    +  CDS            ccdA (fragment): CCDA_ECO57 - Also known as H, letA. Experimental evidence at protein level: Swiss-Prot protein existence level 1. Antitoxin component of a type II toxin-antitoxin (TA) system which inhibits the post-segregational killing (PSK) of plasmid-free cells, also referred to as a plasmid addiction system. Binds to and blocks the activity of CcdB; will also remove bound CcdB protein from the CcdB-GyrA complex by forming a CcdA-CcdB complex, a process termed rejuvenation. Functions as a transcriptional corepressor for the ccdAB operon, repression also requires CcdB (By similarity). From Escherichia coli
   2201..2503    +  CDS            ccdB: CCDB_ECOLI - Also known as G, letB, letD. Experimental evidence at protein level: Swiss-Prot protein existence level 1. Toxic component of a type II toxin-antitoxin (TA) system, functioning in plasmid maintainence. Responsible for the post- segregational killing (PSK) of plasmid-free cells, also referred to as a plasmid addiction system. Half-life of over 2 hours. Cell killing by CcdB is accompanied by filamentation, defects in chromosome and plasmid segregation, defects in cell division, formation of anucleate cells, decreased DNA synthesis and plasmid loss. Interferes with the activity of DN
   2547..2671    -  protein_bind   attR2: mutant version of attR; recombination site for the Gateway® LR reaction LR Clonase™
   2738..2754    -  protein_bind   lac operator: The lac repressor binds to the lac operator to inhibit transcription in E. coli. This inhibition can be relieved by adding lactose or isopropyl-β-D-thiogalactopyranoside (IPTG). lac repressor encoded by lacI
   2762..2792    -  promoter       lac promoter: promoter for the E. coli lac operon
   2807..2828    -  protein_bind   CAP binding site: CAP binding activates transcription in the presence of cAMP. E. coli catabolite activator protein
   2841..2933    -  CDS            lacI (fragment): lac repressor; lacI; The lac repressor binds to the lac operator to inhibit transcription in E. coli. This inhibition can be relieved by adding lactose or isopropyl-β-D-thiogalactopyranoside (IPTG).
   3116..3704    -  rep_origin     ori: high-copy-number ColE1/pMB1/pBR322/pUC origin of replication
   3819..3847    +  promoter       Pc promoter: intI1 (promoter lies within the coding sequence); class 1 integron promoter
   4036..376     +  CDS            aacC1 (across the origin): AACC1_PSEAI - Experimental evidence at protein level: Swiss-Prot protein existence level 1. Responsible for gentamicin resistance and has a limited substrate range. From Pseudomonas aeruginosa.
>Addgene plasmid #54339 | LI+Bpi | depositor full sequence | sequence record 84560 | Full Sequence
CGACGTAGCCACCTACTCCCAACATCAGCCGGACTCCGATTACCTCGGGAACTTGCTCCGTAGTAAGACA
TTCATCGCGCTTGCTGCCTTCGACCAAGAAGCGGTTGTTGGCGCTCTCGCGGCTTACGTTCTGCCCAGGT
TTGAGCAGCCGCGTAGTGAGATCTATATCTATGATCTCGCAGTCTCCGGCGAGCACCGGAGGCAGGGCAT
TGCCACCGCGCTCATCAATCTCCTCAAGCATGAGGCCAACGCGCTTGGTGCTTATGTGATCTACGTGCAA
GCAGATTACGGTGACGATCCCGCAGTGGCTCTCTATACAAAGTTGGGCATACGGGAAGAAGTGATGCACT
TTGATATCGACCCAAGTACCGCCACCTAACAATTCGTTCAAGCCGAGATCGGCTTCCCGGCCGCGGAGTT
GTTCGGTAAATTGTCACAACGCCGCTCATGACATTAACCTATAAAAATAGGCGTATCACGAGGCCCTTTT
GTCTCGCGCGTTTCGGTGATGACGGTGAAAACCTCTGACACATGCAGCTCCCGGAGAAGGTCACAGCTTG
TCTGTAAGCGGATGCCGGGAGCAGACAAGCCCGTCAGGGCGCGTCAGCGGGTGTTGGCGGGTGTCGGGGC
TGGCTTAACTATGCGGCATCAGAGCAGATTGTACTGAGAGTGCACCATATGCGGTGTGAAATACCGCACA
GATGCGTAAGGAGAAAATACCGCATCAGGCGCCATTCGCCATTCAGGCTGCGCAACTGTTGGGAAGGGCG
ATCGGTGCGGGCCTCTTCGCTATTACGCCAGCTGGCGAAAGGGGGATGTGCTGCAAGGCGATTAAGTTGG
GTAACGCCAGGGTTTTCCCAGTCACGACGTTGTAAAACGACGGCCAGTGAATTCGAGCTCGGTACCTCGC
GAATGCATCTAGATATCGGATCCCGGGCCCGTCGACTGCAGAGGTACGAAGTCTTCACAAGTTTGTACAA
AAAAGCTGAACGAGAAACGTAAAATGATATAAATATCAATATATTAAATTAGATTTTGCATAAAAAACAG
ACTACATAATACTGTAAAACACAACATATCCAGTCACTATGGCGGCCGCATTAGGCACCCCAGGCTTTAC
ACTTTATGCTTCCGGCTCGTATAATGTGTGGATTTTGAGTTAGGATCCGTCGAGATTTTCAGGAGCTAAG
GAAGCTAAAATGGAGAAAAAAATCACTGGATATACCACCGTTGATATATCCCAATGGCATCGTAAAGAAC
ATTTTGAGGCATTTCAGTCAGTTGCTCAATGTACCTATAACCAGACCGTTCAGCTGGATATTACGGCCTT
TTTAAAGACCGTAAAGAAAAATAAGCACAAGTTTTATCCGGCCTTTATTCACATTCTTGCCCGCCTGATG
AATGCTCATCCGGAATTCCGTATGGCAATGAAAGACGGTGAGCTGGTGATATGGGATAGTGTTCACCCTT
GTTACACCGTTTTCCATGAGCAAACTGAAACGTTTTCATCGCTCTGGAGTGAATACCACGACGATTTCCG
GCAGTTTCTACACATATATTCGCAAGATGTGGCGTGTTACGGTGAAAACCTGGCCTATTTCCCTAAAGGG
TTTATTGAGAATATGTTTTTCGTCTCAGCCAATCCCTGGGTGAGTTTCACCAGTTTTGATTTAAACGTGG
CCAATATGGACAACTTCTTCGCCCCCGTTTTCACCATGGGCAAATATTATACGCAAGGCGACAAGGTGCT
GATGCCGCTGGCGATTCAGGTTCATCATGCCGTTTGTGATGGCTTCCATGTCGGCAGAATGCTTAATGAA
TTACAACAGTACTGCGATGAGTGGCAGGGCGGGGCGTAAAGATCTGGATCCGGCTTACTAAAAGCCAGAT
AACAGTATGCGTATTTGCGCGCTGATTTTTGCGGTATAAGAATATATACTGATATGTATACCCGAAGTAT
GTCAAAAAGAGGTATGCTATGAAGCAGCGTATTACAGTGACAGTTGACAGCGACAGCTATCAGTTGCTCA
AGGCATATATGATGTCAATATCTCCGGTCTGGTAAGCACAACCATGCAGAATGAAGCCCGTCGTCTGCGT
GCCGAACGCTGGAAAGCGGAAAATCAGGAAGGGATGGCTGAGGTCGCCCGGTTTATTGAAATGAACGGCT
CTTTTGCTGACGAGAACAGGGGCTGGTGAAATGCAGTTTAAGGTTTACACCTATAAAAGAGAGAGCCGTT
ATCGTCTGTTTGTGGATGTACAGAGTGATATTATTGACACGCCCGGGCGACGGATGGTGATCCCCCTGGC
CAGTGCACGTCTGCTGTCAGATAAAGTCTCCCGTGAACTTTACCCGGTGGTGCATATCGGGGATGAAAGC
TGGCGCATGATGACCACCGATATGGCCAGTGTGCCGGTCTCCGTTATCGGGGAAGAAGTGGCTGATCTCA
GCCACCGCGAAAATGACATCAAAAACGCCATTAACCTGATGTTCTGGGGAATATAAATGTCAGGCTCCCT
TATACACAGCCAGTCTGCAGGTCGACCATAGTGACTGGATATGTTGTGTTTTACAGTATTATGTAGTCTG
TTTTTTATGCAAAATCTAATTTAATATATTGATATTTATATCATTTTACGTTTCTCGTTCAGCTTTCTTG
TACAAAGTGGTTGGGAAGACATTCTGCCTGCATGCAAGCTTGGCGTAATCATGGTCATAGCTGTTTCCTG
TGTGAAATTGTTATCCGCTCACAATTCCACACAACATACGAGCCGGAAGCATAAAGTGTAAAGCCTGGGG
TGCCTAATGAGTGAGCTAACTCACATTAATTGCGTTGCGCTCACTGCCCGCTTTCCAGTCGGGAAACCTG
TCGTGCCAGCTGCATTAATGAATCGGCCAACGCGCGGGGAGAGGCGGTTTGCGTATTGGGCGCTCTTCCG
CTTCCTCGCTCACTGACTCGCTGCGCTCGGTCGTTCGGCTGCGGCGAGCGGTATCAGCTCACTCAAAGGC
GGTAATACGGTTATCCACAGAATCAGGGGATAACGCAGGAAAGAACATGTGAGCAAAAGGCCAGCAAAAG
GCCAGGAACCGTAAAAAGGCCGCGTTGCTGGCGTTTTTCCATAGGCTCCGCCCCCCTGACGAGCATCACA
AAAATCGACGCTCAAGTCAGAGGTGGCGAAACCCGACAGGACTATAAAGATACCAGGCGTTTCCCCCTGG
AAGCTCCCTCGTGCGCTCTCCTGTTCCGACCCTGCCGCTTACCGGATACCTGTCCGCCTTTCTCCCTTCG
GGAAGCGTGGCGCTTTCTCATAGCTCACGCTGTAGGTATCTCAGTTCGGTGTAGGTCGTTCGCTCCAAGC
TGGGCTGTGTGCACGAACCCCCCGTTCAGCCCGACCGCTGCGCCTTATCCGGTAACTATCGTCTTGAGTC
CAACCCGGTAAGACACGACTTATCGCCACTGGCAGCAGCCACTGGTAACAGGATTAGCAGAGCGAGGTAT
GTAGGCGGTGCTACAGAGTTCTTGAAGTGGTGGCCTAACTACGGCTACACTAGAAGAACAGTATTTGGTA
TCTGCGCTCTGCTGAAGCCAGTTACCTTCGGAAAAAGAGTTGGTAGCTCTTGATCCGGCAAACAAACCAC
CGCTGGTAGCGGTGGTTTTTTTGTTTGCAAGCAGCAGATTACGCGCAGAAAAAAAGGATCTCAAGAAGAT
CCTTTGATCTTTTCTACGGGGTCTGACGCTCAGTGGAACGAAAACTCACGTTAAGGGATTTTGGTCATGA
GGCGCACACCGTGGAAACGGATGAAGGCACGAACCCAGTTGACATAAGCCTGTTCGGTTCGTAAACTGTA
ATGCAAGTAGCGTATGCGCTCACGCAACTGGTCCAGAACCTTGACCGAACGCAGCGGTGGTAACGGCGCA
GTGGCGGTTTTCATGGCTTGTTATGACTGTTTTTTTGTACAGTCTATGCCTCGGGCATCCAAGCAGCAAG
CGCGTTACGCCGTGGGTCGATGTTTGATGTTATGGAGCAGCAACGATGTTACGCAGCAGCAACGATGTTA
CGCAGCAGGGCAGTCGCCCTAAAACAAAGTTAGGTGGCTCAAGTATGGGCATCATTCGCACATGTAGGCT
CGGCCCTGACCAAGTCAAATCCATGCGGGCTGCTCTTGATCTTTTCGGTCGTGAGTTCGG
