>Addgene plasmid #54339 | LI+Bpi | addgene partial sequence | sequence record 87788 | M13pUC-Fwd 5'-CCCAGTCACGACGTTGTAAAACG-3'
GCATCTAGATATCGGATCCCGGGCCCGTCGACTGCAGAGGTACGAAGTCTTCACAAGTTTGTACAAAAAA
GCTGAACGAGAAACGTAAAATGATATAAATATCAATATATTAAATTAGATTTTGCATAAAAAACAGACTA
CATAATACTGTAAAACACAACATATCCAGTCACTATGGCGGCCGCATTAGGCACCCCAGGCTTTACACTT
TATGCTTCCGGCTCGTATAATGTGTGGATTTTGAGTTAGGATCCGTCGAGATTTTCAGGAGCTAAGGAAG
CTAAAATGGAGAAAAAAATCACTGGATATACCACCGTTGATATATCCCAATGGCATCGTAAAGAACATTT
TGAGGCATTTCAGTCAGTTGCTCAATGTACCTATAACCAGACCGTTCAGCTGGATATTACGGCCTTTTTA
AAGACCGTAAAGAAAAATAAGCACAAGTTTTATCCGGCCTTTATTCACATTCTTGCCCGCCTGATGAATG
CTCATCCGGAATTCCGTATGGCAATGAAAGACGGTGAGCTGGTGATATGGGATAGTGTTCACCCTTGTTA
CACCGTTTTCCATGAGCAAACTGAAACGTTTTCATCGCTCTGGAGTGAATACCACGACGATTTCCGGCAG
TTTCTACACATATATTCGCAAGATGTGGCGTGTTACGGTGAAAACCTGGCCTATTTCCCTAAAGGGTTTA
TTGAGAATATGTTTTTCGTCTCAGCCAATCCCTGGGTGAGTTTCACCAGTTTTGATTTAAACGTGGCCAA
TATGGACAACTTCTTCGCCCCCGTTTTCACCATGGGCAAATATTATACGCAAGGCGACAAGGTGCTGATG
CCGCTGGCGATTCAGGTTCATCATGCCGTT
