>Addgene plasmid #54339 | LI+Bpi | addgene partial sequence | sequence record 87789 | M13pUC-Rev 5'-AGCGGATAACAATTTCACACAGG-3'
TTACGCCAAGCTTGCATGCAGGCAGAATGTCTTCCCAACCACTTTGTACAAGAAAGCTGAACGAGAAACG
TAAAATGATATAAATATCAATATATTAAATTAGATTTTGCATAAAAAACAGACTACATAATACTGTAAAA
CACAACATATCCAGTCACTATGGTCGACCTGCAGACTGGCTGTGTATAAGGGAGCCTGACATTTATATTC
CCCAGAACATCAGGTTAATGGCGTTTTTGATGTCATTTTCGCGGTGGCTGAGATCAGCCACTTCTTCCCC
GATAACGGAGACCGGCACACTGGCCATATCGGTGGTCATCATGCGCCAGCTTTCATCCCCGATATGCACC
ACCGGGTAAAGTTCACGGGAGACTTTATCTGACAGCAGACGTGCACTGGCCAGGGGGATCACCATCCGTC
GCCCGGGCGTGTCAATAATATCACTCTGTACATCCACAAACAGACGATAACGGCTCTCTCTTTTATAGGT
GTAAACCTTAAACTGCATTTCACCAGCCCCTGTTCTCGTCAGCAAAAGAGCCGTTCATTTCAATAAACCG
GGCGACCTCAGCCATCCCTTCCTGATTTTCCGCTTTCCAGCGTTCGGCACGCAGACGACGGGCTTCATTC
TGCATGGTTGTGCTTACCAGACCGGAGATATTGACATCATATATGCCTTGAGCAACTGATAGCTGTCGCT
GTCAACTGTCACTGTAATACGCTGCTTCATA
